Addgene plasmid #118063: hCMV-IE1:FLuc
Purpose: Transcriptional unit for constitutive expression of FLuc in mammalian cells
Depositing lab: Koen Venken. Depositing organization: Baylor College of Medicine. Publication: Examining multiple cellular pathways at once using multiplex hextuple luciferase assaying. Sarrion-Perdigones A, Chang L, Gonzalez Y, Gallego-Flores T, Young DW, Venken KJT. Nat Commun. 2019 Dec 13;10(1):5710. doi: 10.1038/s41467-019-13651-y. PubMed 31836712.
Backbone
  Vector backbone: ColE1 vector Alpha2
  Backbone manufacturer: Self made; Derived from pBluescriptSK
  Backbone size w/o insert (bp): 2327
  Total vector size (bp): 4808
  Modifications to backbone: Kanamycin Resistance
  Vector type: Mammalian Expression, Luciferase, Synthetic Biology ; Assembly of GB2.0 transcriptional units
Growth in bacteria
  Bacterial resistance: Kanamycin, 50 μg/mL
  Growth temperature: 37°C
  Growth strain: DH5alpha
  Copy number: High Copy
Gene/Insert
  Gene/Insert name: CMV:FLuc:bGHF (alt name: Cytomegalovirus enhancer and promoter driving the expression of the FLuc Luciferase)
  Species: Synthetic
  Insert size (bp): 2517
  Cloning method: Restriction Enzyme; 5′ cloning site BsaI (destroyed during cloning); 3′ cloning site BsaI (destroyed during cloning)
  Sequencing primers: 5′ aat gag ctg att taa caa aaa ttt aac gcg; 3′ ctt ttt acg gtt cct ggc ctt ttg
Terms and licenses: Academic/Nonprofit Terms; Industry Terms: Not Available to Industry
Depositor comments: Insert can be released with BsmBI
How to cite: hCMV-IE1:FLuc was a gift from Koen Venken (Addgene plasmid # 118063 ; http://n2t.net/addgene:118063 ; RRID:Addgene_118063)
