[The description below was written by a language model from this plasmid's Addgene catalogue record and pLannotate feature annotations shown in this document.]
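Description:
hCMV-IE1:FLuc is a small, high-copy E. coli plasmid of about 4.8 kb that carries a complete mammalian transcriptional unit for constitutive expression of firefly luciferase. It is built in a self-made "Alpha2" ColE1 vector derived from pBluescriptSK and modified to carry kanamycin resistance, within the GoldenBraid 2.0 (GB2.0) modular assembly system. Propagation in bacteria relies on the ColE1/pUC-type origin. Selection is by an aminoglycoside phosphotransferase (KanR) gene, annotated as a fragment, that sits downstream of a cat gene promoter. An f1 phage origin, inherited from the pBluescript lineage, is also present, along with a short tet promoter fragment.

The roughly 2.5 kb synthetic insert consists of the human cytomegalovirus immediate early enhancer and promoter, the enhanced luc+ version of the firefly luciferase coding sequence, and the bovine growth hormone polyadenylation signal. Together these give strong, unregulated transcription and proper 3′ end processing of the reporter mRNA in mammalian cells. The unit was assembled through BsaI sites that were destroyed during cloning, as is typical of Type IIS Golden Gate-style assembly. The depositor notes that the insert can be released with BsmBI, so the whole transcriptional unit can be passed on to higher-order assemblies that combine several units in one vector.

The plasmid belongs to a toolkit developed for multiplexed luciferase assays that monitor several cellular pathways simultaneously. In that setting, a constitutive reporter of this kind would plausibly serve as a control or normalisation unit, although the record states only that it provides constitutive FLuc expression in mammalian cells.
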