Features (pLannotate 1.2.2; 9 found; start..end, strand, type, name):
     55..358     +  enhancer       CMV enhancer: human cytomegalovirus immediate early enhancer
    359..562     +  promoter       CMV promoter: human cytomegalovirus (CMV) immediate early promoter
    592..2244    +  CDS            luciferase: firefly luciferase; luc+; enhanced luc+ version of the luciferase gene
   2252..2476    +  polyA_signal   bGH poly(A) signal: bovine growth hormone polyadenylation signal
   2596..3184    -  rep_origin     ori: high-copy-number ColE1/pMB1/pBR322/pUC origin of replication
   3299..3401    +  promoter       cat promoter: promoter of the E. coli cat gene encoding chloramphenicol acetyltransferase
   3402..4215    +  CDS            KanR (fragment): aminoglycoside phosphotransferase; aph(3')-Ia; confers resistance to kanamycin in bacteria or G418 (Geneticin®) in eukaryotes
   4303..4320    -  promoter       tet promoter (fragment): E. coli promoter for tetracycline efflux protein gene
   4331..4786    +  rep_origin     f1 ori (sequence partly withheld): f1 bacteriophage origin of replication; arrow indicates direction of (+) strand synthesis
>Addgene plasmid #118063 | hCMV-IE1:FLuc | addgene full sequence | sequence record 240492 | Addgene NGS Result
TTAATAGTAATCAATTACGGGGTCATTAGTTCATAGCCCATATATGGAGTTCCGCGTTACATAACTTACG
GTAAATGGCCCGCCTGGCTGACCGCCCAACGACCCCCGCCCATTGACGTCAATAATGACGTATGTTCCCA
TAGTAACGCCAATAGGGACTTTCCATTGACGTCAATGGGTGGAGTATTTACGGTAAACTGCCCACTTGGC
AGTACATCAAGTGTATCATATGCCAAGTACGCCCCCTATTGACGTCAATGACGGTAAATGGCCCGCCTGG
CATTATGCCCAGTACATGACCTTATGGGACTTTCCTACTTGGCAGTACATCTACGTATTAGTCATCGCTA
TTACCATGGTGATGCGGTTTTGGCAGTACATCAATGGGCGTGGATAGCGGTTTGACTCACGGGGATTTCC
AAGTCTCCACCCCATTGACGTCAATGGGAGTTTGTTTTGGCACCAAAATCAACGGGACTTTCCAAAATGT
CGTAACAACTCCGCCCCATTGACGCAAATGGGCGGTAGGCGTGTACGGTGGGAGGTCTATATAAGCAGAG
CTGGTTTAGTGAACCGTCAGATCAAGCTCAAATGGAAGACGCCAAAAACATAAAGAAAGGCCCGGCGCCA
TTCTATCCGCTGGAAGATGGAACCGCTGGAGAGCAACTGCATAAGGCTATGAAGAGATACGCCCTGGTTC
CTGGAACAATTGCTTTTACAGATGCACATATCGAGGTGGACATCACTTACGCTGAGTACTTCGAAATGTC
CGTTCGGTTGGCAGAAGCTATGAAACGATATGGGCTGAATACAAATCACAGAATCGTCGTATGCAGTGAA
AACTCTCTTCAATTCTTTATGCCGGTGTTGGGCGCGTTATTTATCGGAGTTGCAGTTGCGCCCGCGAACG
ACATTTATAATGAACGTGAATTGCTCAACAGTATGGGCATTTCGCAGCCTACCGTGGTGTTCGTTTCCAA
AAAGGGGTTGCAAAAAATTTTGAACGTGCAAAAAAAGCTCCCAATCATCCAAAAAATTATTATCATGGAT
TCTAAAACGGATTACCAGGGATTTCAGTCGATGTACACGTTCGTCACATCTCATCTACCTCCCGGTTTTA
ATGAATACGATTTTGTGCCAGAGTCCTTCGATAGGGACAAGACAATTGCACTGATCATGAACTCCTCTGG
ATCTACTGGTCTGCCTAAAGGTGTCGCTCTGCCTCATAGAACTGCCTGCGTGAGATTCTCGCATGCCAGA
GATCCTATTTTTGGCAATCAAATCATTCCGGATACTGCGATTTTAAGTGTTGTTCCATTCCATCACGGTT
TTGGAATGTTTACTACACTCGGATATTTGATATGTGGATTTCGAGTCGTCTTAATGTATAGATTTGAAGA
AGAGCTGTTTCTGAGGAGCCTTCAGGATTACAAGATTCAAAGTGCGCTGCTGGTGCCAACCCTATTCTCC
TTCTTCGCCAAAAGCACTCTGATTGACAAATACGATTTATCTAATTTACACGAAATTGCTTCTGGTGGCG
CTCCCCTCTCTAAGGAAGTCGGGGAAGCGGTTGCCAAGAGGTTCCATCTGCCAGGTATCAGGCAAGGATA
TGGGCTCACTGAGACTACATCAGCTATTCTGATTACACCCGAGGGGGATGATAAACCGGGCGCGGTCGGT
AAAGTTGTTCCATTTTTTGAAGCGAAGGTTGTGGATCTGGATACCGGGAAAACGCTGGGCGTTAATCAAA
GAGGCGAACTGTGTGTGAGAGGTCCTATGATTATGTCCGGTTATGTAAACAATCCGGAAGCGACCAACGC
CTTGATTGACAAGGATGGATGGCTACATTCTGGAGACATAGCTTACTGGGACGAAGACGAACACTTCTTC
ATCGTTGACCGCCTGAAGTCTCTGATTAAGTACAAAGGCTATCAGGTGGCTCCCGCTGAATTGGAATCCA
TCTTGCTCCAACACCCCAACATCTTCGACGCAGGTGTCGCAGGTCTTCCCGACGATGACGCCGGTGAACT
TCCCGCCGCCGTTGTTGTTTTGGAGCACGGAAAGACGATGACGGAAAAAGAGATCGTGGATTACGTCGCC
AGTCAAGTAACAACCGCGAAAAAGTTGCGCGGAGGAGTTGTGTTTGTGGACGAAGTACCGAAAGGTCTTA
CCGGAAAACTCGACGCAAGAAAAATCAGAGAGATCCTCATAAAGGCCAAGAAGGGCGGAAAGATCGCCGT
GTAATGAGCTTCTGTGCCTTCTAGTTGCCAGCCATCTGTTGTTTGCCCCTCCCCCGTGCCTTCCTTGACC
CTGGAAGGTGCCACTCCCACTGTCCTTTCCTAATAAAATGAGGAAATTGCATCGCATTGTCTGAGTAGGT
GTCATTCTATTCTGGGGGGTGGGGTGGGGCAGGACAGCAAGGGGGAGGATTGGGAAGACAATAGCAGGCA
TGCTGGGGATGCGGTGGGCTCTATGGCGCTTGAGACGAAGCTTGACACGGTTATCCACAGAATCAGGGGA
TAACGCAGGAAAGAACATGTGAGCAAAAGGCCAGCAAAAGGCCAGGAACCGTAAAAAGGCCGCGTTGCTG
GCGTTTTTCCATAGGCTCCGCCCCCCTGACGAGCATCACAAAAATCGACGCTCAAGTCAGAGGTGGCGAA
ACCCGACAGGACTATAAAGATACCAGGCGTTTCCCCCTGGAAGCTCCCTCGTGCGCTCTCCTGTTCCGAC
CCTGCCGCTTACCGGATACCTGTCCGCCTTTCTCCCTTCGGGAAGCGTGGCGCTTTCTCATAGCTCACGC
TGTAGGTATCTCAGTTCGGTGTAGGTCGTTCGCTCCAAGCTGGGCTGTGTGCACGAACCCCCCGTTCAGC
CCGACCGCTGCGCCTTATCCGGTAACTATCGTCTTGAGTCCAACCCGGTAAGACACGACTTATCGCCACT
GGCAGCAGCCACTGGTAACAGGATTAGCAGAGCGAGGTATGTAGGCGGTGCTACAGAGTTCTTGAAGTGG
TGGCCTAACTACGGCTACACTAGAAGAACAGTATTTGGTATCTGCGCTCTGCTGAAGCCAGTTACCTTCG
GAAAAAGAGTTGGTAGCTCTTGATCCGGCAAACAAACCACCGCTGGTAGCGGTGGTTTTTTTGTTTGCAA
GCAGCAGATTACGCGCAGAAAAAAAGGATCTCAAGAAGATCCTTTGATCTTTTCTACGGGGTCTGACGCT
CAGTGGAACGAAAACTCACGTTAAGGGATTTTGGTCATGAGATTATCAAAAAGGATCTTCACCTAGATCC
TTTTGTGATGATCGGCACGTAAGAGGTTCCAACTTTCACCATAATGAAATAAGATCACTACCGGGCGTAT
TTTTTGAGTTATCGAGATTTTCAGGAGCTAAGGAAGCTAAAATGAGCCATATTCAACGGGAAACGTCTTG
CTCAAGGCCGCGATTAAATTCCAACATGGATGCTGATTTATATGGGTATAAATGGGCTCGCGATAATGTC
GGGCAATCAGGTGCGACAATCTACCGATTGTATGGGAAGCCCGATGCGCCAGAGTTGTTTCTGAAACATG
GCAAAGGTAGCGTTGCCAATGATGTTACAGATGAGATGGTCAGACTAAACTGGCTGACGGAATTTATGCC
TCTTCCGACCATCAAGCATTTTATCCGTACTCCTGATGATGCATGGTTACTCACCACTGCGATCCCAGGG
AAAACAGCATTCCAGGTATTAGAAGAATATCCTGATTCAGGTGAAAATATTGTTGATGCGCTGGCAGTGT
TCCTGCGCCGGTTGCATTCGATTCCTGTTTGTAATTGTCCTTTTAACAGCGATCGCGTATTTCGACTCGC
TCAGGCGCAATCACGAATGAATAACGGTTTGGTTGATGCGAGTGATTTTGATGACGAGCGTAATGGCTGG
CCTGTTGAACAAGTCTGGAAAGAAATGCATAAACTTTTGCCATTCTCACCGGATTCAGTAGTCACTCATG
GTGATTTCTCACTTGATAACCTTATTTTTGACGAGGGGAAATTAATAGGTTGTATTGATGTTGGACGAGT
CGGAATCGCAGACCGATACCAGGATCTTGCCATCCTATGGAACTGCCTCGGTGAGTTTTCTCCTTCATTA
CAGAAACGGCTTTTTCAAAAATATGGTATTGATAATCCTGATATGAATAAATTGCAGTTTCATTTGATGC
TCGATGAGTTTTTCTGATTTTTTTTAAGGCAGTTATTGGTGCCCTTAAACGCCTGGTTGCTACGCCTGAA
TAAGTGATAATAAGCGGATGAATGGCAGAAATTCGATGATAAGCTGTCAAACATGATGT
[125 nt withheld, positions 4330-4454]
C
[91 nt withheld, positions 4456-4546]
AGGGTGATGGTTCACGTAGTGGGCCAGCGCCCTGATAGACGGTTTTTCGCCCTTTGACGTTGGAGTCCAC
GTTCTTT
[37 nt withheld, positions 4624-4660]
ACCCTATCTCGGTCTATTCTTTTGATTTATAAGGGATTTTGCCGATTTCGGCCTATTGGTTAAAAAATGA
GCTGATTTAACAAAAATTTAACGCGAATTTTAACAAAATATTAACGCTTACAATTTTAACAAGCTTCGTC
TCAGTCAGGAGTAGTTA
